>Addgene plasmid #39695 | KHBD00623 | depositor partial sequence | sequence record 50135 | KHBD00623 sequence 1317 bps
ATGTCATCGCACGGCCTTGCTTACACAACAAGAATTGAAAGAAAGTCTTATAGAGAACTACAAATCAATA
GAGATCAATACTTTGTAACTGCGCCAAATGAAGAAGATTTGGTTATGAGTTTATCTCCAAAGGACACACT
TATACATACTGCCATTTCCCAGCACCATCAAGTGGATACTTCTACTAAATTAAATACAAACGAAACATCG
ACACAAAATACCGTATCTACAGCAGCCGCGGCAGCGGTTGCACATCACCACCACAACCTTTCTAGTATTC
ACCACCTCCAAAACCTGCATAGTCATCATCAAAGTACTTTATTTAATAGTAATCACTCAACACCCTTTAG
CGTGACCGATATCTTAAGTCCAATTGAAGAATCGTATCGCAAACTGGAACTGAACGGAAATCCACCATCT
CCGTTTCGATCAAACTCTAGTAGCAGCAGTATTAATTCTCCTGGAACATTAACTACATCAACTATGGCGA
ATCCGTACGCTATGGGAACCTTATATCACAGCCCAGGTGTACAGACCTATTGCGGACCTACCGATAACCT
ATCTCTGGCTGGTCACTACACTGACATGAGAAATTCTGCATCGTGGTACGGATCAACAGCTAACGACCCA
AGATTTGCAATTTCACGCCTAATGAGTTCATCAGCCAGTGGAACAATGAGTCATATGGGAAACATGAGTG
GACTAGCAGCTTGCAGTGTAAGCGATTCAAAACCGCTACAGTTTCCTTTAGCACAAAGAAGAAAGCGAAG
AGTTTTGTTTACGCAAGCCCAGGTGTATGAACTTGAAAGAAGATTTAAGCAGCAGAGATATCTTTCAGCT
CCAGAACGAGAACACCTGGCTAGTCTTATTCACTTAACCCCGACGCAGCCTGCAAGCTCACCAAGGCGAG
TTGCTGTTCCTGTACTTGTGAAAGACGGTAAACCGTGTTCTGGAAATAACAGTTCAAGTCAATCGCAACA
GCATGGAACCAATTCGACGTCAGCAGGCAATAATACCGGTTCAGCAAATAATGGAAATGCTAACAGTGGA
ATAGTTTCTGTAACTGCAAATGTTTCGGGTGGTCTCAATCTTATAACAGGAGACGCTCCCAACTCCCACT
CACCGGACACATCTTCATCTTTACTAGCTAGTTATGGGACTGTTGGAGGTTCTAACGTTGCTATGTTACA
GCAACCTTGCAATAATACTTTGATGTCTAATAGCTTGGCAATGGCATACAGAAACCAAAATAACTTTATT
TCTAATGGACATCAACAGCAATGTGGCGGATATCTGCCCTTACAAGGCCGGGCATGG
