>Addgene plasmid #39695 | KHBD00623 | addgene partial sequence | sequence record 52252 | M13Rev
AATAATGATTTTATTTTGACTGATAGTGACCTGTTCGTTGCAACAAATTGATAAGCAATGCTTTCTTATA
ATGCCAACTTTGTACAAGAAAGTTGGCAACCATGCCCGGCCTTGTAAGGGCAGATATCCGCCACATTGCT
GTTGATGTCCATTAGAAATAAAGTTATTTTGGTTTCTGTATGCCATTGCCAAGCTATTAGACATCAAAGT
ATTATTGCAAGGTTGCTGTAACATAGCAACGTTAGAACCTCCAACAGTCCCATAACTAGCTAGTAAAGAT
GAAGATGTGTCCGGTGAGTGGGAGTTGGGAGCGTCTCCTGTTATAAGATTGAGACCACCCGAAACATTTG
CAGTTACAGAAACTATTCCACTGTTAGCATTTCCATTATTTGCTGAACCGGTATTATTGCCTGCTGACGT
CGAATTGGTTCCATGCTGTTGCGATTGACTTGAACTGTTATTTCCAGAACACGGTTTACCGTCTTTCACA
AGTACAGGAACAGCAACTCGCCTTGGTGAGCTTGCAGGCTGCGTCGGGGTTAAGTGAATAAGACTAGCCA
GGTGTTCTCGTTCTGGAGCTGAAAGATATCTCTGCTGCTTAAATCTTCTTTCAAGTTCATACACCTGGGC
TTGCGTAAACAAAACTCTTCGCTTTCTTCTTTGTGCTAAAGGAAACTGTAGCGGTTTTGAATCGCTTACA
CTGCAAGCTGCTAGTCCACTCATGTTTCCCATATGACTCATTGTTCCACTGGCTGATGAACTCATTAG
