[The description below was written by a language model from this plasmid's Addgene catalogue record.]
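Description:
KHBD00623 is a Gateway entry clone built in the pDONR221 backbone (Invitrogen), carrying the open reading frame of the Drosophila melanogaster gene CG17594, also known as scro or scarecrow. The vector is a high-copy bacterial plasmid selected with kanamycin. The insert is recorded as 1317 bp in a backbone of about 2.5 kb excluding the insert. It was introduced by Gateway recombination, which in a pDONR vector normally replaces the donor's counter-selection cassette with the gene of interest and leaves it flanked by attL sites. No feature table accompanies the record, so these sites and the origin of replication are inferred from the standard backbone rather than documented here. M13 forward and reverse priming sites flank the insert and are listed for sequence verification.

The plasmid has no promoter driving the insert, so it is not an expression construct in its own right. It serves as a shuttle from which the ORF can be moved by LR recombination into any compatible destination vector that supplies the promoter, tags and host-specific elements. The depositor notes that ORFs in this collection were cloned open-ended, without a stop codon, which allows in-frame C-terminal fusions once transferred, and means that a stop must be supplied by the destination vector. The clone belongs to a collection associated with automated screening of protein–DNA interactions at Drosophila regulatory elements, so its likely use is as a source of the scro coding sequence for such interaction assays or other fusion-protein expression experiments.
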