Addgene plasmid #39695: KHBD00623
Depositing lab: Bart Deplancke. Depositing organization: Swiss Federal Institute of Technology (EPFL). Publication: Automated protein-DNA interaction screening of Drosophila regulatory elements. Korneel Hens, Jean-Daniel Feuz, Alina Isakova, Antonina Lagovitina, Andreas Massouras, Julien Bryois, Patrick Callaerts, Susan E. Celniker, Bart Deplancke. Nat Methods. 2011 Oct 30;8(12):1065-70. 10.1038/nmeth.1763 PubMed 22037703.
Backbone
  Vector backbone: pDONR221
  Backbone manufacturer: Invitrogen
  Backbone size w/o insert (bp): 2536
  Vector type: Gateway DONR vector
Growth in bacteria
  Bacterial resistance: Kanamycin, 50 μg/mL
  Growth temperature: 37°C
  Growth strain: DH5alpha
  Copy number: High Copy
Gene/Insert
  Gene/Insert name: CG17594 (alt names: FBgn0028993; scro; scarecrow)
  Species: D. melanogaster (fly)
  Insert size (bp): 1317
  Entrez Gene: scro (a.k.a. Dmel_CG17594, 80Fb, CG17594, CG17595, CG18452, Dmel\CG17594, Scro, l(3)80Fb, l(3)Lh7, l7, l7B, mdcds_36132, scrou)
  Promoter: none
  Cloning method: Gateway Cloning
  Sequencing primers: 5′ M13-F20; 3′ M13R
Terms and licenses: Academic/Nonprofit Terms; Industry Terms: Not Available to Industry
Depositor comments: Please note that the ORFs in this collection were cloned open-ended (without a stop codon).
How to cite: KHBD00623 was a gift from Bart Deplancke (Addgene plasmid # 39695 ; http://n2t.net/addgene:39695 ; RRID:Addgene_39695)
